Addgene plasmid #76093: BRD3 gRNA (BRDN0001149039)
Purpose: 3rd generation lentiviral gRNA plasmid targeting human BRD3
Depositing lab: John Doench & David Root. Depositing organization: Broad Institute. Publication: Optimized sgRNA design to maximize activity and minimize off-target effects of CRISPR-Cas9. Doench JG, Fusi N, Sullender M, Hegde M, Vaimberg EW, Donovan KF, Smith I, Tothova Z, Wilen C, Orchard R, Virgin HW, Listgarten J, Root DE. Nat Biotechnol. 2016 Jan 18. doi: 10.1038/nbt.3437. PubMed 26780180.
Backbone
  Vector backbone: lentiGuide-Puro
  Backbone manufacturer: Zhang Lab (Addgene plasmid # 52963)
  Vector type: Mammalian Expression, Lentiviral, CRISPR
  Selectable markers: Puromycin
Growth in bacteria
  Bacterial resistance: Ampicillin, 100 μg/mL
  Growth temperature: 37°C
  Growth strain: DH5alpha
  Copy number: High Copy
Gene/Insert
  Gene/Insert name: BRD3 (alt names: BRD3; NM_007371.3)
  gRNA/shRNA sequence: TGAAGGTACACAGCAAGTGG
  Species: H. sapiens (human)
  Entrez Gene: BRD3 (a.k.a. FSHRG2, ORFX, RING3L)
  Promoter: hU6
  Cloning method: Unknown
  Sequencing primers: 5′ U6-F; 3′ pS2-R
Terms and licenses: Academic/Nonprofit Terms; Industry Terms: Not Available to Industry
Depositor comments: The gRNA was designed to target the following Genbank reference sequence(s): NM_007371.3. Note that this plasmid does NOT contain Cas9. It should be used in conjunction with lentiCas9-Blast (Addgene #52962) or otherwise with cell lines already expressing Cas9. Browse the full kinome gRNA library at http://www.addgene.org/pooled-library/broadgpp-human-kinome/ or visit http://www.broadinstitute.org/rnai/public/ for detailed protocols and information.
How to cite: BRD3 gRNA (BRDN0001149039) was a gift from John Doench & David Root (Addgene plasmid # 76093 ; http://n2t.net/addgene:76093 ; RRID:Addgene_76093)
