[The description below was written by a language model from this plasmid's Addgene catalogue record and pLannotate feature annotations shown in this document.]
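Description:
BRD3 gRNA (BRDN0001149039) is a third-generation lentiviral CRISPR guide plasmid built on the lentiGuide-Puro backbone, carrying a single guide RNA designed against human BRD3 (reference transcript NM_007371.3). It is propagated in E. coli as a high-copy plasmid through a ColE1/pUC-type origin with ampicillin selection (AmpR, β-lactamase). The backbone also retains an f1 origin, an SV40 origin and poly(A) signal, T7 and T3 promoters, and lac-derived remnants that play no role in the payload.

The transfer cassette is arranged for self-inactivating lentiviral delivery. An RSV promoter fused to a truncated HIV-1 5' LTR drives production of the viral genomic RNA independently of Tat. This is followed by the Ψ packaging signal with a partial gag sequence, the Rev response element for nuclear export, and a cPPT/CTS that aids nuclear import. The cassette ends in a ΔU3 3' LTR, which disables LTR promoter activity after integration. Within this frame, a human U6 RNA polymerase III promoter transcribes the BRD3-specific spacer joined to the Streptococcus pyogenes Cas9 gRNA scaffold. A separate EF-1α promoter with its intron A drives puromycin N-acetyltransferase for selection of transduced mammalian cells, and a downstream WPRE enhances transcript expression.

The plasmid does not encode Cas9. It is meant to be used with a separate Cas9 vector such as lentiCas9-Blast, or in cells that already express Cas9, to disrupt BRD3. The depositor notes link it to a human kinome gRNA library built with optimised sgRNA design rules, and it is supplied here as an individual clone.
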