Features (pLannotate 1.2.2; 29 found; start..end, strand, type, name):
     14..80      +  CDS            small t antigen (fragment): SV40 (simian virus 40) small t antigen
    106..317     +  promoter       EF-1α core promoter: core promoter for human elongation factor EF-1α
    318..1256    +  intron         EF-1α intron A: intron upstream of the start codon of human EF-1α
   1278..1877    +  CDS            PuroR (fragment): puromycin N-acetyltransferase; pac from Streptomyces; confers resistance to puromycin
   1893..2481    +  misc_feature   WPRE: woodchuck hepatitis virus posttranscriptional regulatory element
   2532..2551    +  misc_feature   cPPT/CTS (fragment): central polypurine tract and central termination sequence of HIV-1
   2553..2786    +  LTR            3' LTR (ΔU3): self-inactivating 3' long terminal repeat (LTR) from HIV-1
   2864..2985    +  polyA_signal   SV40 poly(A) signal: SV40 polyadenylation signal
   3025..3160    +  rep_origin     SV40 ori: SV40 origin of replication
   3181..3199    -  promoter       T7 promoter: promoter for bacteriophage T7 RNA polymerase
   3207..3362    +  CDS            lacZα (fragment): LacZα fragment of β-galactosidase; lacZ fragment
   3367..3795    +  rep_origin     f1 ori (sequence partly withheld): f1 bacteriophage origin of replication; arrow indicates direction of (+) strand synthesis
   3848..3952    +  promoter       AmpR promoter: bla
   3953..4813    +  CDS            AmpR: β-lactamase; bla; confers resistance to ampicillin, carbenicillin, and related antibiotics
   4984..5572    +  rep_origin     ori: high-copy-number ColE1/pMB1/pBR322/pUC origin of replication
   5755..5847    +  CDS            lacI (fragment): lac repressor; lacI; The lac repressor binds to the lac operator to inhibit transcription in E. coli. This inhibition can be relieved by adding lactose or isopropyl-β-D-thiogalactopyranoside (IPTG).
   5860..5881    +  protein_bind   CAP binding site: CAP binding activates transcription in the presence of cAMP. E. coli catabolite activator protein
   5896..5926    +  promoter       lac promoter: promoter for the E. coli lac operon
   5934..5950    +  protein_bind   lac operator: The lac repressor binds to the lac operator to inhibit transcription in E. coli. This inhibition can be relieved by adding lactose or isopropyl-β-D-thiogalactopyranoside (IPTG). lac repressor encoded by lacI
   5995..6013    +  promoter       T3 promoter: promoter for bacteriophage T3 RNA polymerase
   6041..6267    +  promoter       RSV promoter: Rous sarcoma virus enhancer/promoter
   6268..6448    +  LTR            5' LTR (truncated): truncated 5' long terminal repeat (LTR) from HIV-1
   6495..6620    +  misc_feature   HIV-1 Ψ: packaging signal of human immunodeficiency virus type 1
   6604..6967    +  CDS            HIV-1 gag (fragment): gag protein from human immunodeficiency virus 1; gag
   7113..7346    +  misc_feature   RRE: The Rev response element (RRE) of HIV-1 allows for Rev-dependent mRNA export from the nucleus to the cytoplasm.
   7723..7749    +  CDS            Rev (fragment): human immunodeficiency virus 1 (HIV-1) Rev protein; rev; enhances nuclear export of unspliced and incompletely spliced viral mRNAs
   7753..7993    +  promoter       U6 promoter: RNA polymerase III promoter for human U6 snRNA
   8023..8098    +  misc_RNA       gRNA scaffold: guide RNA scaffold for the Streptococcus pyogenes CRISPR/Cas9 system
   8154..8271    +  misc_feature   cPPT/CTS: central polypurine tract and central termination sequence of HIV-1
>Addgene plasmid #76093 | BRD3 gRNA (BRDN0001149039) | addgene full sequence | sequence record 185170 | Addgene Assembled Sequence
CCCGGGTGCAAAGATGGATAAAGTTTTAAACAGAGAGGAATCTTTGCAGCTAATGGACCTTCTAGGTCTT
GAAAGGAGTGGGAATTGGCTCCGGTGCCCGTCAGTGGGCAGAGCGCACATCGCCCACAGTCCCCGAGAAG
TTGGGGGGAGGGGTCGGCAATTGATCCGGTGCCTAGAGAAGGTGGCGCGGGGTAAACTGGGAAAGTGATG
TCGTGTACTGGCTCCGCCTTTTTCCCGAGGGTGGGGGAGAACCGTATATAAGTGCAGTAGTCGCCGTGAA
CGTTCTTTTTCGCAACGGGTTTGCCGCCAGAACACAGGTAAGTGCCGTGTGTGGTTCCCGCGGGCCTGGC
CTCTTTACGGGTTATGGCCCTTGCGTGCCTTGAATTACTTCCACCTGGCTGCAGTACGTGATTCTTGATC
CCGAGCTTCGGGTTGGAAGTGGGTGGGAGAGTTCGAGGCCTTGCGCTTAAGGAGCCCCTTCGCCTCGTGC
TTGAGTTGAGGCCTGGCCTGGGCGCTGGGGCCGCCGCGTGCGAATCTGGTGGCACCTTCGCGCCTGTCTC
GCTGCTTTCGATAAGTCTCTAGCCATTTAAAATTTTTGATGACCTGCTGCGACGCTTTTTTTCTGGCAAG
ATAGTCTTGTAAATGCGGGCCAAGATCTGCACACTGGTATTTCGGTTTTTGGGGCCGCGGGCGGCGACGG
GGCCCGTGCGTCCCAGCGCACATGTTCGGCGAGGCGGGGCCTGCGAGCGCGGCCACCGAGAATCGGACGG
GGGTAGTCTCAAGCTGGCCGGCCTGCTCTGGTGCCTGGCCTCGCGCCGCCGTGTATCGCCCCGCCCTGGG
CGGCAAGGCTGGCCCGGTCGGCACCAGTTGCGTGAGCGGAAAGATGGCCGCTTCCCGGCCCTGCTGCAGG
GAGCTCAAAATGGAGGACGCGGCGCTCGGGAGAGCGGGCGGGTGAGTCACCCACACAAAGGAAAAGGGCC
TTTCCGTCCTCAGCCGTCGCTTCATGTGACTCCACGGAGTACCGGGCGCCGTCCAGGCACCTCGATTAGT
TCTCGAGCTTTTGGAGTACGTCGTCTTTAGGTTGGGGGGAGGGGTTTTATGCGATGGAGTTTCCCCACAC
TGAGTGGGTGGAGACTGAAGTTAGGCCAGCTTGGCACTTGATGTAATTCTCCTTGGAATTTGCCCTTTTT
GAGTTTGGATCTTGGTTCATTCTCAAGCCTCAGACAGTGGTTCAAAGTTTTTTTCTTCCATTTCAGGTGT
CGTGACGTACGGCCACCATGACCGAGTACAAGCCCACGGTGCGCCTCGCCACCCGCGACGACGTCCCCAG
GGCCGTACGCACCCTCGCCGCCGCGTTCGCCGACTACCCCGCCACGCGCCACACCGTCGATCCGGACCGC
CACATCGAGCGGGTCACCGAGCTGCAAGAACTCTTCCTCACGCGCGTCGGGCTCGACATCGGCAAGGTGT
GGGTCGCGGACGACGGCGCCGCCGTGGCGGTCTGGACCACGCCGGAGAGCGTCGAAGCGGGGGCGGTGTT
CGCCGAGATCGGCCCGCGCATGGCCGAGTTGAGCGGTTCCCGGCTGGCCGCGCAGCAACAGATGGAAGGC
CTCCTGGCGCCGCACCGGCCCAAGGAGCCCGCGTGGTTCCTGGCCACCGTCGGAGTCTCGCCCGACCACC
AGGGCAAGGGTCTGGGCAGCGCCGTCGTGCTCCCCGGAGTGGAGGCGGCCGAGCGCGCCGGGGTGCCCGC
CTTCCTGGAGACCTCCGCGCCCCGCAACCTCCCCTTCTACGAGCGGCTCGGCTTCACCGTCACCGCCGAC
GTCGAGGTGCCCGAAGGACCGCGCACCTGGTGCATGACCCGCAAGCCCGGTGCCTGAACGCGTTAAGTCG
ACAATCAACCTCTGGATTACAAAATTTGTGAAAGATTGACTGGTATTCTTAACTATGTTGCTCCTTTTAC
GCTATGTGGATACGCTGCTTTAATGCCTTTGTATCATGCTATTGCTTCCCGTATGGCTTTCATTTTCTCC
TCCTTGTATAAATCCTGGTTGCTGTCTCTTTATGAGGAGTTGTGGCCCGTTGTCAGGCAACGTGGCGTGG
TGTGCACTGTGTTTGCTGACGCAACCCCCACTGGTTGGGGCATTGCCACCACCTGTCAGCTCCTTTCCGG
GACTTTCGCTTTCCCCCTCCCTATTGCCACGGCGGAACTCATCGCCGCCTGCCTTGCCCGCTGCTGGACA
GGGGCTCGGCTGTTGGGCACTGACAATTCCGTGGTGTTGTCGGGGAAATCATCGTCCTTTCCTTGGCTGC
TCGCCTGTGTTGCCACCTGGATTCTGCGCGGGACGTCCTTCTGCTACGTCCCTTCGGCCCTCAATCCAGC
GGACCTTCCTTCCCGCGGCCTGCTGCCGGCTCTGCGGCCTCTTCCGCGTCTTCGCCTTCGCCCTCAGACG
AGTCGGATCTCCCTTTGGGCCGCCTCCCCGCGTCGACTTTAAGACCAATGACTTACAAGGCAGCTGTAGA
TCTTAGCCACTTTTTAAAAGAAAAGGGGGGACTGGAAGGGCTAATTCACTCCCAACGAAGACAAGATCTG
CTTTTTGCTTGTACTGGGTCTCTCTGGTTAGACCAGATCTGAGCCTGGGAGCTCTCTGGCTAACTAGGGA
ACCCACTGCTTAAGCCTCAATAAAGCTTGCCTTGAGTGCTTCAAGTAGTGTGTGCCCGTCTGTTGTGTGA
CTCTGGTAACTAGAGATCCCTCAGACCCTTTTAGTCAGTGTGGAAAATCTCTAGCAGTACGTATAGTAGT
TCATGTCATCTTATTATTCAGTATTTATAACTTGCAAAGAAATGAATATCAGAGAGTGAGAGGAACTTGT
TTATTGCAGCTTATAATGGTTACAAATAAAGCAATAGCATCACAAATTTCACAAATAAAGCATTTTTTTC
ACTGCATTCTAGTTGTGGTTTGTCCAAACTCATCAATGTATCTTATCATGTCTGGCTCTAGCTATCCCGC
CCCTAACTCCGCCCATCCCGCCCCTAACTCCGCCCAGTTCCGCCCATTCTCCGCCCCATGGCTGACTAAT
TTTTTTTATTTATGCAGAGGCCGAGGCCGCCTCGGCCTCTGAGCTATTCCAGAAGTAGTGAGGAGGCTTT
TTTGGAGGCCTAGGGACGTACCCAATTCGCCCTATAGTGAGTCGTATTACGCGCGCTCACTGGCCGTCGT
TTTACAACGTCGTGACTGGGAAAACCCTGGCGTTACCCAACTTAATCGCCTTGCAGCACATCCCCCTTTC
GCCAGCTGGCGTAATAGCGAAGAGGCCCGCACCGATCGCCCTTCCCAACAGTTGCGCAGCCTGAATGGCG
AATGGG
[124 nt withheld, positions 3367-3490]
C
[91 nt withheld, positions 3492-3582]
A
[49 nt withheld, positions 3584-3632]
CCTTTGACGTTGGAGTCCACGTTCTTT
[37 nt withheld, positions 3660-3696]
ACCCTATCTCGGTCTATTCTTTTGATTTATAAGGGATTTTGCCGATTTCGGCCTATTGGTTAAAAAATGA
GCTGATTTAACAAAAATTTAACGCGAATTTTAACAAAATATTAACGCTTACAATTTAGGTGGCACTTTTC
GGGGAAATGTGCGCGGAACCCCTATTTGTTTATTTTTCTAAATACATTCAAATATGTATCCGCTCATGAG
ACAATAACCCTGATAAATGCTTCAATAATATTGAAAAAGGAAGAGTATGAGTATTCAACATTTCCGTGTC
GCCCTTATTCCCTTTTTTGCGGCATTTTGCCTTCCTGTTTTTGCTCACCCAGAAACGCTGGTGAAAGTAA
AAGATGCTGAAGATCAGTTGGGTGCACGAGTGGGTTACATCGAACTGGATCTCAACAGCGGTAAGATCCT
TGAGAGTTTTCGCCCCGAAGAACGTTTTCCAATGATGAGCACTTTTAAAGTTCTGCTATGTGGCGCGGTA
TTATCCCGTATTGACGCCGGGCAAGAGCAACTCGGTCGCCGCATACACTATTCTCAGAATGACTTGGTTG
AGTACTCACCAGTCACAGAAAAGCATCTTACGGATGGCATGACAGTAAGAGAATTATGCAGTGCTGCCAT
AACCATGAGTGATAACACTGCGGCCAACTTACTTCTGACAACGATCGGAGGACCGAAGGAGCTAACCGCT
TTTTTGCACAACATGGGGGATCATGTAACTCGCCTTGATCGTTGGGAACCGGAGCTGAATGAAGCCATAC
CAAACGACGAGCGTGACACCACGATGCCTGTAGCAATGGCAACAACGTTGCGCAAACTATTAACTGGCGA
ACTACTTACTCTAGCTTCCCGGCAACAATTAATAGACTGGATGGAGGCGGATAAAGTTGCAGGACCACTT
CTGCGCTCGGCCCTTCCGGCTGGCTGGTTTATTGCTGATAAATCTGGAGCCGGTGAGCGTGGGTCTCGCG
GTATCATTGCAGCACTGGGGCCAGATGGTAAGCCCTCCCGTATCGTAGTTATCTACACGACGGGGAGTCA
GGCAACTATGGATGAACGAAATAGACAGATCGCTGAGATAGGTGCCTCACTGATTAAGCATTGGTAACTG
TCAGACCAAGTTTACTCATATATACTTTAGATTGATTTAAAACTTCATTTTTAATTTAAAAGGATCTAGG
TGAAGATCCTTTTTGATAATCTCATGACCAAAATCCCTTAACGTGAGTTTTCGTTCCACTGAGCGTCAGA
CCCCGTAGAAAAGATCAAAGGATCTTCTTGAGATCCTTTTTTTCTGCGCGTAATCTGCTGCTTGCAAACA
AAAAAACCACCGCTACCAGCGGTGGTTTGTTTGCCGGATCAAGAGCTACCAACTCTTTTTCCGAAGGTAA
CTGGCTTCAGCAGAGCGCAGATACCAAATACTGTTCTTCTAGTGTAGCCGTAGTTAGGCCACCACTTCAA
GAACTCTGTAGCACCGCCTACATACCTCGCTCTGCTAATCCTGTTACCAGTGGCTGCTGCCAGTGGCGAT
AAGTCGTGTCTTACCGGGTTGGACTCAAGACGATAGTTACCGGATAAGGCGCAGCGGTCGGGCTGAACGG
GGGGTTCGTGCACACAGCCCAGCTTGGAGCGAACGACCTACACCGAACTGAGATACCTACAGCGTGAGCT
ATGAGAAAGCGCCACGCTTCCCGAAGGGAGAAAGGCGGACAGGTATCCGGTAAGCGGCAGGGTCGGAACA
GGAGAGCGCACGAGGGAGCTTCCAGGGGGAAACGCCTGGTATCTTTATAGTCCTGTCGGGTTTCGCCACC
TCTGACTTGAGCGTCGATTTTTGTGATGCTCGTCAGGGGGGCGGAGCCTATGGAAAAACGCCAGCAACGC
GGCCTTTTTACGGTTCCTGGCCTTTTGCTGGCCTTTTGCTCACATGTTCTTTCCTGCGTTATCCCCTGAT
TCTGTGGATAACCGTATTACCGCCTTTGAGTGAGCTGATACCGCTCGCCGCAGCCGAACGACCGAGCGCA
GCGAGTCAGTGAGCGAGGAAGCGGAAGAGCGCCCAATACGCAAACCGCCTCTCCCCGCGCGTTGGCCGAT
TCATTAATGCAGCTGGCACGACAGGTTTCCCGACTGGAAAGCGGGCAGTGAGCGCAACGCAATTAATGTG
AGTTAGCTCACTCATTAGGCACCCCAGGCTTTACACTTTATGCTTCCGGCTCGTATGTTGTGTGGAATTG
TGAGCGGATAACAATTTCACACAGGAAACAGCTATGACCATGATTACGCCAAGCGCGCAATTAACCCTCA
CTAAAGGGAACAAAAGCTGGAGCTGCAAGCTTAATGTAGTCTTATGCAATACTCTTGTAGTCTTGCAACA
TGGTAACGATGAGTTAGCAACATGCCTTACAAGGAGAGAAAAAGCACCGTGCATGCCGATTGGTGGAAGT
AAGGTGGTACGATCGTGCCTTATTAGGAAGGCAACAGACGGGTCTGACATGGATTGGACGAACCACTGAA
TTGCCGCATTGCAGAGATATTGTATTTAAGTGCCTAGCTCGATACATAAACGGGTCTCTCTGGTTAGACC
AGATCTGAGCCTGGGAGCTCTCTGGCTAACTAGGGAACCCACTGCTTAAGCCTCAATAAAGCTTGCCTTG
AGTGCTTCAAGTAGTGTGTGCCCGTCTGTTGTGTGACTCTGGTAACTAGAGATCCCTCAGACCCTTTTAG
TCAGTGTGGAAAATCTCTAGCAGTGGCGCCCGAACAGGGACTTGAAAGCGAAAGGGAAACCAGAGGAGCT
CTCTCGACGCAGGACTCGGCTTGCTGAAGCGCGCACGGCAAGAGGCGAGGGGCGGCGACTGGTGAGTACG
CCAAAAATTTTGACTAGCGGAGGCTAGAAGGAGAGAGATGGGTGCGAGAGCGTCAGTATTAAGCGGGGGA
GAATTAGATCGCGATGGGAAAAAATTCGGTTAAGGCCAGGGGGAAAGAAAAAATATAAATTAAAACATAT
AGTATGGGCAAGCAGGGAGCTAGAACGATTCGCAGTTAATCCTGGCCTGTTAGAAACATCAGAAGGCTGT
AGACAAATACTGGGACAGCTACAACCATCCCTTCAGACAGGATCAGAAGAACTTAGATCATTATATAATA
CAGTAGCAACCCTCTATTGTGTGCATCAAAGGATAGAGATAAAAGACACCAAGGAAGCTTTAGACAAGAT
AGAGGAAGAGCAAAACAAAAGTAAGACCACCGCACAGCAAGCGGCCGCTGATCTTCAGACCTGGAGGAGG
AGATATGAGGGACAATTGGAGAAGTGAATTATATAAATATAAAGTAGTAAAAATTGAACCATTAGGAGTA
GCACCCACCAAGGCAAAGAGAAGAGTGGTGCAGAGAGAAAAAAGAGCAGTGGGAATAGGAGCTTTGTTCC
TTGGGTTCTTGGGAGCAGCAGGAAGCACTATGGGCGCAGCGTCAATGACGCTGACGGTACAGGCCAGACA
ATTATTGTCTGGTATAGTGCAGCAGCAGAACAATTTGCTGAGGGCTATTGAGGCGCAACAGCATCTGTTG
CAACTCACAGTCTGGGGCATCAAGCAGCTCCAGGCAAGAATCCTGGCTGTGGAAAGATACCTAAAGGATC
AACAGCTCCTGGGGATTTGGGGTTGCTCTGGAAAACTCATTTGCACCACTGCTGTGCCTTGGAATGCTAG
TTGGAGTAATAAATCTCTGGAACAGATTTGGAATCACACGACCTGGATGGAGTGGGACAGAGAAATTAAC
AATTACACAAGCTTAATACACTCCTTAATTGAAGAATCGCAAAACCAGCAAGAAAAGAATGAACAAGAAT
TATTGGAATTAGATAAATGGGCAAGTTTGTGGAATTGGTTTAACATAACAAATTGGCTGTGGTATATAAA
ATTATTCATAATGATAGTAGGAGGCTTGGTAGGTTTAAGAATAGTTTTTGCTGTACTTTCTATAGTGAAT
AGAGTTAGGCAGGGATATTCACCATTATCGTTTCAGACCCACCTCCCAACCCCGAGGGGACCCAGAGAGG
GCCTATTTCCCATGATTCCTTCATATTTGCATATACGATACAAGGCTGTTAGAGAGATAATTAGAATTAA
TTTGACTGTAAACACAAAGATATTAGTACAAAATACGTGACGTAGAAAGTAATAATTTCTTGGGTAGTTT
GCAGTTTTAAAATTATGTTTTAAAATGGACTATCATATGCTTACCGTAACTTGAAAGTATTTCGATTTCT
TGGCTTTATATATCTTGTGGAAAGGACGAAACACCGTGAAGGTACACAGCAAGTGGGTTTTAGAGCTAGA
AATAGCAAGTTAAAATAAGGCTAGTCCGTTATCAACTTGAAAAAGTGGCACCGAGTCGGTGCTTTTTTAA
GCTTGGCGTAACTAGATCTTGAGACAAATGGCAGTATTCATCCACAATTTTAAAAGAAAAGGGGGGATTG
GGGGGTACAGTGCAGGGGAAAGAATAGTAGACATAATAGCAACAGACATACAAACTAAAGAATTACAAAA
ACAAATTACAAAAATTCAAAATTTTCGGGTTTATTACAGGGACAGCAGAGATCCACTTTGGCGCCGGCTC
GAGGGGG
