>Addgene plasmid #76093 | BRD3 gRNA (BRDN0001149039) | depositor partial sequence | sequence record 143553 | Target Sequence
TGAAGGTACACAGCAAGTGG
