>Addgene plasmid #76093 | BRD3 gRNA (BRDN0001149039) | addgene partial sequence | sequence record 185169 | hU6-F
GTAGAAAGTAATAATTTCTTGGGTAGTTTGCAGTTTTAAAATTATGTTTTAAAATGGACTATCATATGCT
TACCGTAACTTGAAAGTATTTCGATTTCTTGGCTTTATATATCTTGTGGAAAGGACGAAACACCGTGAAG
GTACACAGCAAGTGGGTTTTAGAGCTAGAAATAGCAAGTTAAAATAAGGCTAGTCCGTTATCAACTTGAA
AAAGTGGCACCGAGTCGGTGCTTTTTTAAGCTTGGCGTAACTAGATCTTGAGACAAATGGCAGTATTCAT
CCACAATTTTAAAAGAAAAGGGGGGATTGGGGGGTACAGTGCAGGGGAAAGAATAGTAGACATAATAGCA
ACAGACATACAAACTAAAGAATTACAAAAACAAATTACAAAAATTCAAAATTTTCGGGTTTATTACAGGG
ACAGCAGAGATCCACTTTGGCGCCGGCTCGAGGGGGCCCGGGTGCAAAGATGGATAAAGTTTTAAACAGA
GAGGAATCTTTGCAGCTAATGGACCTTCTAGGTCTTGAAAGGAGTGGGAATTGGCTCCGGTGCCCGTCAG
TGGGCAGAGC
